Addgene plasmid #210416: pOttc556 - pAAV EF1a iCre
Purpose: AAV viral vector packaging plasmid that expresses "improved Cre recombinase"
Depositing lab: Brandon Harvey & Christopher Richie. Depositing organization: National Institute on Drug Abuse (NIDA).
Backbone
  Vector backbone: pOTTC293 - pAAV EF1a V5-tagged synuclein WT
  Backbone manufacturer: NIDA GEVVC (Addgene plasmid # 60057)
  Backbone size w/o insert (bp): 5341
  Vector type: AAV
Growth in bacteria
  Bacterial resistance: Ampicillin, 100 μg/mL
  Growth temperature: 30°C
  Growth strain: NEB Stable
  Copy number: High Copy
Gene/Insert
  Gene/Insert name: iCre
  Species: H. sapiens (human)
  Insert size (bp): 1056
  Promoter: EF1a
  Cloning method: Ligation Independent Cloning
  Sequencing primers: 5′ BamHI-Forward ATGGTGCCCAAGAAGAAGAGGA; 3′ WPRE R1 CATAGCGTAAAAGGAGCAACA
Resource information
  A portion of this plasmid was derived from a plasmid made by: NIDA GEVVC
Terms and licenses: Academic/Nonprofit Terms; Industry Terms: Not Available to Industry
How to cite: pOttc556 - pAAV EF1a iCre was a gift from Brandon Harvey & Christopher Richie (Addgene plasmid # 210416 ; http://n2t.net/addgene:210416 ; RRID:Addgene_210416)
