[The description below was written by a language model from this plasmid's Addgene catalogue record and pLannotate feature annotations shown in this document.]
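Description:
pOttc556 - pAAV EF1a iCre is an adeno-associated virus transfer (genome) plasmid used to package recombinant AAV particles that deliver "improved Cre" (iCre) recombinase. It was built by ligation-independent cloning into an existing pAAV EF1a backbone that previously carried a V5-tagged synuclein insert. In bacteria the roughly 6.4 kb plasmid is maintained by a high-copy ColE1/pUC-type origin and selected through the β-lactamase (AmpR) gene conferring ampicillin resistance. An f1 phage origin is also present in the backbone. The short bom, rop and SV40 small t antigen fragments in the annotation appear to be vector remnants rather than functional parts.

The expression cassette sits between AAV2 inverted terminal repeats, the cis elements needed for replication and encapsidation of the vector genome. The right-hand ITR is annotated in full, whereas the left one is detected only as two short fragments, which may reflect the difficulty of sequencing or annotating these hairpin repeats. Within the ITRs, the strong constitutive human EF-1α promoter drives the Cre coding sequence. iCre is a codon-optimised version of the bacteriophage P1 recombinase, so the catalogue's listing of human as the species does not reflect the enzyme's phage origin. Downstream, a WPRE enhances transcript stability and expression, and the human growth hormone polyadenylation signal terminates the message. No tag or fluorescent reporter is recorded.

Once packaged, the vector provides broad, constitutive Cre expression in transduced mammalian cells. Cre catalyses recombination between loxP sites, so the vector can excise, invert or activate floxed alleles and Cre-dependent cassettes.
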