Features (pLannotate 1.2.2; 16 found; start..end, strand, type, name):
     32..59      +  repeat_region  AAV2 ITR (fragment): inverted terminal repeat of adeno-associated virus serotype 2 inverted
     88..115     +  repeat_region  AAV2 ITR (fragment): inverted terminal repeat of adeno-associated virus serotype 2 inverted
    178..244     +  CDS            small t antigen (fragment): SV40 (simian virus 40) small t antigen
    251..1429    +  promoter       EF-1α promoter: strong constitutive promoter for human elongation factor EF-1α
   1473..2498    +  CDS            cre: RECR_BPP1 - Experimental evidence at protein level: Swiss-Prot protein existence level 1. Catalyzes site-specific recombination between two 34-base- pair LOXP sites. Its role is to maintain the phage genome as a monomeric unit-copy plasmid in the lysogenic state. From Escherichia phage P1 (Bacteriophage P1).
   2510..2534    +  misc_feature   MCS (fragment): pBluescript multiple cloning site
   2534..3122    +  misc_feature   WPRE: woodchuck hepatitis virus posttranscriptional regulatory element
   3154..3630    +  polyA_signal   hGH poly(A) signal: human growth hormone polyadenylation signal
   3670..3810    +  repeat_region  AAV2 ITR: inverted terminal repeat of adeno-associated virus serotype 2 inverted
   3815..3866    -  misc_feature   bom (fragment): basis of mobility region from pBR322
   3885..4340    +  rep_origin     f1 ori (sequence partly withheld): f1 bacteriophage origin of replication; arrow indicates direction of (+) strand synthesis
   4341..4390    -  misc_feature   bom (fragment): basis of mobility region from pBR322
   4492..4527    -  CDS            rop (fragment): Rop protein, which maintains plasmids at low copy number; rop
   4622..4726    +  promoter       AmpR promoter: bla
   4727..5587    +  CDS            AmpR: β-lactamase; bla; confers resistance to ampicillin, carbenicillin, and related antibiotics
   5758..6346    +  rep_origin     ori: high-copy-number ColE1/pMB1/pBR322/pUC origin of replication
>Addgene plasmid #210416 | pOttc556 - pAAV EF1a iCre | addgene full sequence | sequence record 417953 | Addgene NGS Result
CTGGCCTTTTGCTCACATGTCCTGCAGGCAGCTGCGCGCTCGCTCGCTCACTGAGGCCGCCCGGGCGTCG
GGCGACCTTTGGTCGCCCGGCCTCAGTGAGCGAGCGAGCGCGCAGAGAGGGAGTGGCCAACTCCATCACT
AGGGGTTCCTGCGGCCGCACGCGTAAGCTTTGCAAAGATGGATAAAGTTTTAAACAGAGAGGAATCTTTG
CAGCTAATGGACCTTCTAGGTCTTGAAAGGAGTGGGAATTGGCTCCGGTGCCCGTCAGTGGGCAGAGCGC
ACATCGCCCACAGTCCCCGAGAAGTTGGGGGGAGGGGTCGGCAATTGAACCGGTGCCTAGAGAAGGTGGC
GCGGGGTAAACTGGGAAAGTGATGTCGTGTACTGGCTCCGCCTTTTTCCCGAGGGTGGGGGAGAACCGTA
TATAAGTGCAGTAGTCGCCGTGAACGTTCTTTTTCGCAACGGGTTTGCCGCCAGAACACAGGTAAGTGCC
GTGTGTGGTTCCCGCGGGCCTGGCCTCTTTACGGGTTATGGCCCTTGCGTGCCTTGAATTACTTCCACCT
GGCTGCAGTACGTGATTCTTGATCCCGAGCTTCGGGTTGGAAGTGGGTGGGAGAGTTCGAGGCCTTGCGC
TTAAGGAGCCCCTTCGCCTCGTGCTTGAGTTGAGGCCTGGCCTGGGCGCTGGGGCCGCCGCGTGCGAATC
TGGTGGCACCTTCGCGCCTGTCTCGCTGCTTTCGATAAGTCTCTAGCCATTTAAAATTTTTGATGACCTG
CTGCGACGCTTTTTTTCTGGCAAGATAGTCTTGTAAATGCGGGCCAAGATCTGCACACTGGTATTTCGGT
TTTTGGGGCCGCGGGCGGCGACGGGGCCCGTGCGTCCCAGCGCACATGTTCGGCGAGGCGGGGCCTGCGA
GCGCGGCCACCGAGAATCGGACGGGGGTAGTCTCAAGCTGGCCGGCCTGCTCTGGTGCCTGGCCTCGCGC
CGCCGTGTATCGCCCCGCCCTGGGCGGCAAGGCTGGCCCGGTCGGCACCAGTTGCGTGAGCGGAAAGATG
GCCGCTTCCCGGCCCTGCTGCAGGGAGCTCAAAATGGAGGACGCGGCGCTCGGGAGAGCGGGCGGGTGAG
TCACCCACACAAAGGAAAAGGGCCTTTCCGTCCTCAGCCGTCGCTTCATGTGACTCCACGGAGTACCGGG
CGCCGTCCAGGCACCTCGATTAGTTCTCGAGCTTTTGGAGTACGTCGTCTTTAGGTTGGGGGGAGGGGTT
TTATGCGATGGAGTTTCCCCACACTGAGTGGGTGGAGACTGAAGTTAGGCCAGCTTGGCACTTGATGTAA
TTCTCCTTGGAATTTGCCCTTTTTGAGTTTGGATCTTGGTTCATTCTCAAGCCTCAGACAGTGGTTCAAA
GTTTTTTTCTTCCATTTCAGGTGTCGTGAGGTACCGGATCCCACCATGGTGCCCAAGAAGAAGAGGAAAG
TCTCCAACCTGCTGACTGTGCACCAAAACCTGCCTGCCCTCCCTGTGGATGCCACCTCTGATGAAGTCAG
GAAGAACCTGATGGACATGTTCAGGGACAGGCAGGCCTTCTCTGAACACACCTGGAAGATGCTCCTGTCT
GTGTGCAGATCCTGGGCTGCCTGGTGCAAGCTGAACAACAGGAAATGGTTCCCTGCTGAACCTGAGGATG
TGAGGGACTACCTCCTGTACCTGCAAGCCAGAGGCCTGGCTGTGAAGACCATCCAACAGCACCTGGGCCA
GCTCAACATGCTGCACAGGAGATCTGGCCTGCCTCGCCCTTCTGACTCCAATGCTGTGTCCCTGGTGATG
AGGAGAATCAGAAAGGAGAATGTGGATGCTGGGGAGAGAGCCAAGCAGGCCCTGGCCTTTGAACGCACTG
ACTTTGACCAAGTCAGATCCCTGATGGAGAACTCTGACAGATGCCAGGACATCAGGAACCTGGCCTTCCT
GGGCATTGCCTACAACACCCTGCTGCGCATTGCCGAAATTGCCAGAATCAGAGTGAAGGACATCTCCCGC
ACCGATGGTGGGAGAATGCTGATCCACATTGGCAGGACCAAGACCCTGGTGTCCACAGCTGGTGTGGAGA
AGGCCCTGTCCCTGGGGGTTACCAAGCTGGTGGAGAGATGGATCTCTGTGTCTGGTGTGGCTGATGACCC
CAACAACTACCTGTTCTGCCGGGTCAGAAAGAATGGTGTGGCTGCCCCTTCTGCCACCTCCCAACTGTCC
ACCCGGGCCCTGGAAGGGATCTTTGAGGCCACCCACCGCCTGATCTATGGTGCCAAGGATGACTCTGGGC
AGAGATACCTGGCCTGGTCTGGCCACTCTGCCAGAGTGGGTGCTGCCAGGGACATGGCCAGGGCTGGTGT
GTCCATCCCTGAAATCATGCAGGCTGGTGGCTGGACCAATGTGAACATTGTGATGAACTACATCAGAAAC
CTGGACTCTGAGACTGGGGCCATGGTGAGGCTGCTCGAGGATGGGGACTGAGGCGCGCCGAATTCGATAT
CAAGCTTATCGATAATCAACCTCTGGATTACAAAATTTGTGAAAGATTGACTGGTATTCTTAACTATGTT
GCTCCTTTTACGCTATGTGGATACGCTGCTTTAATGCCTTTGTATCATGCTATTGCTTCCCGTATGGCTT
TCATTTTCTCCTCCTTGTATAAATCCTGGTTGCTGTCTCTTTATGAGGAGTTGTGGCCCGTTGTCAGGCA
ACGTGGCGTGGTGTGCACTGTGTTTGCTGACGCAACCCCCACTGGTTGGGGCATTGCCACCACCTGTCAG
CTCCTTTCCGGGACTTTCGCTTTCCCCCTCCCTATTGCCACGGCGGAACTCATCGCCGCCTGCCTTGCCC
GCTGCTGGACAGGGGCTCGGCTGTTGGGCACTGACAATTCCGTGGTGTTGTCGGGGAAATCATCGTCCTT
TCCTTGGCTGCTCGCCTATGTTGCCACCTGGATTCTGCGCGGGACGTCCTTCTGCTACGTCCCTTCGGCC
CTCAATCCAGCGGACCTTCCTTCCCGCGGCCTGCTGCCGGCTCTGCGGCCTCTTCCGCGTCTTCGCCTTC
GCCCTCAGACGAGTCGGATCTCCCTTTGGGCCGCCTCCCCGCATCGATACCGAGCGCTGCTCGAGAGATC
TACGGGTGGCATCCCTGTGACCCCTCCCCAGTGCCTCTCCTGGCCCTGGAAGTTGCCACTCCAGTGCCCA
CCAGCCTTGTCCTAATAAAATTAAGTTGCATCATTTTGTCTGACTAGGTGTCCTTCTATAATATTATGGG
GTGGAGGGGGGTGGTATGGAGCAAGGGGCAAGTTGGGAAGACAACCTGTAGGGCCTGCGGGGTCTATTGG
GAACCAAGCTGGAGTGCAGTGGCACAATCTTGGCTCACTGCAATCTCCGCCTCCTGGGTTCAAGCGATTC
TCCTGCCTCAGCCTCCCGAGTTGTTGGGATTCCAGGCATGCATGACCAGGCTCAGCTAATTTTTGTTTTT
TTGGTAGAGACGGGGTTTCACCATATTGGCCAGGCTGGTCTCCAACTCCTAATCTCAGGTGATCTACCCA
CCTTGGCCTCCCAAATTGCTGGGATTACAGGCGTGAACCACTGCTCCCTTCCCTGTCCTTCTGATTTTGT
AGGTAACCACGTGCGGACCGAGCGGCCGCAGGAACCCCTAGTGATGGAGTTGGCCACTCCCTCTCTGCGC
GCTCGCTCGCTCACTGAGGCCGGGCGACCAAAGGTCGCCCGACGCCCGGGCTTTGCCCGGGCGGCCTCAG
TGAGCGAGCGAGCGCGCAGCTGCCTGCAGGGGCGCCTGATGCGGTATTTTCTCCTTACGCATCTGTGCGG
TATTTCACACCGCATA
[95 nt withheld, positions 3867-3961]
T
[46 nt withheld, positions 3963-4008]
C
[141 nt withheld, positions 4010-4150]
CCTTTGACGTTGGAGTCCACGTTCTTT
[37 nt withheld, positions 4178-4214]
ACTCTATCTCGGGCTATTCTTTTGATTTATAAGGGATTTTGCCGATTTCGGTCTATTGGTTAAAAAATGA
GCTGATTTAACAAAAATTTAACGCGAATTTTAACAAAATATTAACGTTTACAATTTTATGGTGCACTCTC
AGTACAATCTGCTCTGATGCCGCATAGTTAAGCCAGCCCCGACACCCGCCAACACCCGCTGACGCGCCCT
GACGGGCTTGTCTGCTCCCGGCATCCGCTTACAGACAAGCTGTGACCGTCTCCGGGAGCTGCATGTGTCA
GAGGTTTTCACCGTCATCACCGAAACGCGCGAGACGAAAGGGCCTCGTGATACGCCTATTTTTATAGGTT
AATGTCATGATAATAATGGTTTCTTAGACGTCAGGTGGCACTTTTCGGGGAAATGTGCGCGGAACCCCTA
TTTGTTTATTTTTCTAAATACATTCAAATATGTATCCGCTCATGAGACAATAACCCTGATAAATGCTTCA
ATAATATTGAAAAAGGAAGAGTATGAGTATTCAACATTTCCGTGTCGCCCTTATTCCCTTTTTTGCGGCA
TTTTGCCTTCCTGTTTTTGCTCACCCAGAAACGCTGGTGAAAGTAAAAGATGCTGAAGATCAGTTGGGTG
CACGAGTGGGTTACATCGAACTGGATCTCAACAGCGGTAAGATCCTTGAGAGTTTTCGCCCCGAAGAACG
TTTTCCAATGATGAGCACTTTTAAAGTTCTGCTATGTGGCGCGGTATTATCCCGTATTGACGCCGGGCAA
GAGCAACTCGGTCGCCGCATACACTATTCTCAGAATGACTTGGTTGAGTACTCACCAGTCACAGAAAAGC
ATCTTACGGATGGCATGACAGTAAGAGAATTATGCAGTGCTGCCATAACCATGAGTGATAACACTGCGGC
CAACTTACTTCTGACAACGATCGGAGGACCGAAGGAGCTAACCGCTTTTTTGCACAACATGGGGGATCAT
GTAACTCGCCTTGATCGTTGGGAACCGGAGCTGAATGAAGCCATACCAAACGACGAGCGTGACACCACGA
TGCCTGTAGCAATGGCAACAACGTTGCGCAAACTATTAACTGGCGAACTACTTACTCTAGCTTCCCGGCA
ACAATTAATAGACTGGATGGAGGCGGATAAAGTTGCAGGACCACTTCTGCGCTCGGCCCTTCCGGCTGGC
TGGTTTATTGCTGATAAATCTGGAGCCGGTGAGCGTGGGTCTCGCGGTATCATTGCAGCACTGGGGCCAG
ATGGTAAGCCCTCCCGTATCGTAGTTATCTACACGACGGGGAGTCAGGCAACTATGGATGAACGAAATAG
ACAGATCGCTGAGATAGGTGCCTCACTGATTAAGCATTGGTAACTGTCAGACCAAGTTTACTCATATATA
CTTTAGATTGATTTAAAACTTCATTTTTAATTTAAAAGGATCTAGGTGAAGATCCTTTTTGATAATCTCA
TGACCAAAATCCCTTAACGTGAGTTTTCGTTCCACTGAGCGTCAGACCCCGTAGAAAAGATCAAAGGATC
TTCTTGAGATCCTTTTTTTCTGCGCGTAATCTGCTGCTTGCAAACAAAAAAACCACCGCTACCAGCGGTG
GTTTGTTTGCCGGATCAAGAGCTACCAACTCTTTTTCCGAAGGTAACTGGCTTCAGCAGAGCGCAGATAC
CAAATACTGTTCTTCTAGTGTAGCCGTAGTTAGGCCACCACTTCAAGAACTCTGTAGCACCGCCTACATA
CCTCGCTCTGCTAATCCTGTTACCAGTGGCTGCTGCCAGTGGCGATAAGTCGTGTCTTACCGGGTTGGAC
TCAAGACGATAGTTACCGGATAAGGCGCAGCGGTCGGGCTGAACGGGGGGTTCGTGCACACAGCCCAGCT
TGGAGCGAACGACCTACACCGAACTGAGATACCTACAGCGTGAGCTATGAGAAAGCGCCACGCTTCCCGA
AGGGAGAAAGGCGGACAGGTATCCGGTAAGCGGCAGGGTCGGAACAGGAGAGCGCACGAGGGAGCTTCCA
GGGGGAAACGCCTGGTATCTTTATAGTCCTGTCGGGTTTCGCCACCTCTGACTTGAGCGTCGATTTTTGT
GATGCTCGTCAGGGGGGCGGAGCCTATGGAAAAACGCCAGCAACGCGGCCTTTTTACGGTTCCTGGCCTT
TTG
